>Addgene plasmid #57535 | mGeos2-VESS-MyosinIIA-N-14 | depositor partial sequence | sequence record 88677 | insert sequence
CGCTAGCGCTACCGGACTCAGATCTCGAGGCCACCATGGCTCAGCAGGCTGCAGACAAGTACCTCTATGT
GGATAAAAACTTCATCAATAACCCGCTGGCCCAAGCTGACTGGGCTGCCAAGAAGTTGGTATGGGTGCCT
TCCAGCAAGAATGGCTTTGAACCAGCCAGCCTCAAGGAGGAGGTGGGAGAAGAGGCCATTGTAGAGCTGG
TAGAGAATGGGAAGAAGGTGAAGGTGAACAAGGACGACATCCAGAAGATGAACCCACCCAAGTTCTCCAA
GGTGGAGGACATGGCAGAGCTCACGTGCCTCAACGAAGCTTCGGTGCTGCACAACCTCAAGGAGCGATAC
TACTCAGGGCTTATCTACACCTATTCAGGCCTGTTCTGTGTGGTCATCAACCCTTATAAGAACCTGCCCA
TCTACTCAGAGGAGATCGTGGAGATGTACAAGGGCAAGAAGAGGCACGAGATGCCACCCCACATCTACGC
CATCACAGATACTGCCTACCGGAGCATGATGCAGGACCGGGAAGATCAGTCCATCCTGTGCACGGGGGAG
TCTGGAGCAGGGAAGACAGAGAACACCAAGAAAGTCATCCAGTACCTGGCACATGTGGCCTCCTCACACA
AGAGCAAGAAGGACCAGGGGGAGTTGGAGCGGCAGCTGCTACAGGCCAACCCTATCCTAGAGGCCTTTGG
AAACGCCAAGACGGTGAAGAATGACAACTCCTCTCGATTCGGTAAATTCATTCGTATCAACTTTGATGTC
AATGGCTACATTGTTGGTGCCAACATTGAGACTTATCTTCTGGAGAAATCTCGTGCTATCCGCCAAGCCA
AAGAGGAGCGGACCTTCCACATCTTCTACTACCTGCTGTCTGGGGCCGGAGAACACCTGAAGACTGATCT
CCTGTTGGAGCCATACAACAAATACCGCTTCCTGTCCAACGGGCACGTCACCATCCCTGGGCAGCAGGAC
AAGGACATGTTCCAGGAGACAATGGAGGCCATGAGAATTATGGGTATCCCAGAGGATGAGCAGATGGGCT
TGCTGCGGGTCATCTCTGGGGTCCTTCAGCTTGGCAACATTGCCTTCAAGAAGGAGCGGAACACTGACCA
GGCGTCCATGCCGGACAACACAGCTGCTCAAAAGGTGTCCCACCTCCTGGGGATCAATGTGACCGACTTC
ACCAGAGGCATCCTCACCCCACGCATCAAGGTGGGCAGAGACTATGTGCAGAAGGCGCAGACTAAAGAGC
AGGCTGACTTTGCCATTGAGGCCTTGGCCAAGGCTACCTATGAGCGGATGTTCCGCTGGCTGGTGCTTCG
CATCAACAAAGCTCTGGACAAGACCAAGAGGCAGGGCGCCTCATTTATCGGGATACTGGACATCGCTGGC
TTTGAAATCTTTGATCTGAACTCCTTCGAGCAGCTGTGCATCAACTACACCAACGAGAAGCTGCAGCAGC
TGTTCAACCACACCATGTTCATCCTGGAGCAGGAGGAGTACCAGCGAGAGGGCATCGAGTGGAACTTCAT
CGACTTCGGCCTGGACCTGCAGCCCTGCATCGACCTCATTGAGAAGCCGGCGGGTCCCCCAGGCATCCTG
GCCCTGCTAGATGAGGAGTGCTGGTTTCCTAAGGCCACTGACAAGAGCTTCGTGGAGAAGGTGGTGCAGG
AGCAGGGCACCCACCCCAAGTTCCAGAAGCCCAAGCAACTGAAGGACAAGGCTGATTTCTGCATTATCCA
CTATGCCGGCAAGGTGGACTATAAAGCTGACGAGTGGCTGATGAAGAACATGGACCCCTTGAACGACAAC
ATCGCCACGCTGCTTCACCAGTCCTCAGACAAGTTTGTCTCTGAGCTGTGGAAGGATGTGGATCGGATCA
TTGGCTTGGACCAAGTGGCTGGAATGTCCGAGACAGCACTACCTGGTGCCTTCAAGACCCGGAAGGGCAT
GTTCCGTACTGTCGGACAGCTGTACAAGGAGCAGCTGGCCAAGCTCATGGCCACGTTGAGGAATACCAAC
CCCAACTTCGTGCGCTGCATCATTCCCAACCATGAGAAGAAGGCCGGCAAACTGGACCCGCACTTGGTGC
TGGACCAGCTGCGCTGCAATGGCGTCCTTGAGGGCATCCGGATCTGCCGCCAGGGCTTTCCCAACAGGGT
GGTCTTCCAGGAGTTCCGGCAGAGGTATGAGATCCTCACCCCCAACTCCATCCCGAAGGGCTTCATGGAT
GGCAAGCAAGCGTGTGTGCTCATGATCAAAGCCTTGGAGCTTGACAGCAACCTGTACCGCATCGGCCAGA
GCAAAGTGTTCTTCCGGGCAGGAGTGCTCGCCCACCTGGAGGAAGAGCGGGACCTGAAGATCACCGATGT
CATCATTGGCTTCCAGGCCTGCTGCAGGGGCTACCTGGCCAGGAAGGCCTTTGCCAAGAGGCAGCAACAG
CTGACCGCCATGAAGGTCCTACAGAGGAACTGTGCTGCGTACCTCAGGCTGCGCAACTGGCAGTGGTGGA
GGCTCTTCACCAAGGTCAAGCCCCTGTTGAACTCAATAAGACATGAGGATGAGCTGTTAGCCAAGGAGGC
GGAACTGACAAAGGTTCGAGAGAAACATCTGGCTGCAGAGAACAGGCTGACAGAGATGGAGACGATGCAG
TCTCAGCTCATGGCAGAGAAGCTGCAGCTTCAGGAGCAGCTGCAGGCGGAGACAGAGCTGTGTGCCGAGG
CTGAGGAGCTCCGGGCCCGTCTGACAGCGAAGAAGCAGGAGCTGGAGGAGATATGCCATGACCTGGAGGC
CAGGGTGGAGGAGGAGGAGGAGCGCTGCCAGTACCTGCAGGCCGAGAAGAAGAAGATGCAGCAGAACATC
CAGGAACTTGAGGAGCAGTTGGAGGAGGAGGAGAGCGCCCGGCAGAAGCTGCAGCTTGAGAAGGTGACCA
CCGAGGCCAAGCTGAAGAAACTGGAGGAGGACCAGATCATCATGGAGGACCAGAACTGCAAACTGGCCAA
GGAGAAGAAACTGCTGGAAGACAGAGTAGCTGAGTTCACTACCAACCTCATGGAAGAGGAGGAGAAGTCC
AAGAGCCTGGCCAAGCTCAAGAACAAGCACGAGGCAATGATCACCGACCTGGAAGAGCGCCTCCGTAGGG
AGGAGAAGCAGAGGCAGGAGTTGGAGAAGACCCGTCGCAAGCTGGAGGGAGACTCCACAGACCTCAGTGA
CCAGATTGCTGAGCTCCAGGCGCAGATAGCAGAGCTCAAGATGCAGCTGGCCAAGAAGGAGGAGGAGTTG
CAGGCTGCCTTGGCCAGAGTGGAAGAAGAAGCTGCTCAGAAGAATATGGCCCTGAAGAAGATCCGAGAAC
TGGAAACTCAGATATCTGAGCTCCAGGAGGACCTGGAGTCGGAGCGAGCCTCCAGGAATAAAGCCGAGAA
GCAGAAACGGGATCTGGGAGAGGAGCTGGAGGCGCTGAAGACAGAGCTGGAGGACACGCTGGACTCCACG
GCTGCCCAGCAGGAGCTGAGGTCGAAGCGTGAGCAGGAGGTGAGCATCCTGAAGAAGACTCTGGAGGACG
AGGCCAAGACCCATGAGGCCCAGATCCAGGAGATGAGGCAGAAGCACTCACAGGCTGTGGAGGAGCTGGC
AGATCAGTTGGAGCAGACGAAGCGGGTAAAAGCTACCCTTGAGAAGGCGAAGCAGACCCTGGAGAATGAG
CGGGGAGAGCTGGCCAATGAGGTGAAGGCCCTGCTGCAAGGCAAGGGCGACTCAGAGCACAAGCGCAAGA
AGGTGGAGGCGCAGCTGCAAGAACTGCAGGTCAAGTTCAGCGAGGGAGAGCGCGTGCGAACCGAACTGGC
CGACAAGGTCACCAAGCTGCAGGTTGAACTGGACAGTGTGACCGGTCTCCTTAGCCAGTCTGACAGCAAG
TCCAGCAAGCTTACGAAGGACTTCTCTGCGCTGGAGTCCCAGCTTCAGGACACACAGGAGTTGCTCCAGG
AGGAGAACCGGCAGAAGCTGAGCCTGAGCACCAAGCTCAAGCAGATGGAGGATGAGAAAAACTCCTTCAG
GGAGCAGCTGGAGGAGGAGGAGGAGGCCAAGCGCAACTTGGAGAAGCAGATCGCCACGCTCCATGCCCAG
GTGACCGACATGAAGAAGAAGATGGAGGACGGTGTAGGGTGCCTGGAGACTGCAGAGGAGGCGAAGCGGA
GGCTTCAGAAGGACTTGGAAGGCCTGAGCCAGCGGCTTGAGGAGAAGGTGGCTGCCTACGATAAGCTGGA
GAAGACCAAGACACGGCTGCAGCAGGAGCTGGACGACCTGCTGGTTGACCTGGACCACCAGCGGCAGAGC
GTCTCCAACCTGGAAAAGAAGCAGAAGAAGTTCGACCAGCTCCTAGCCGAGGAGAAGACCATCTCGGCCA
AGTATGCAGAGGAGCGTGACCGAGCTGAGGCTGAGGCCCGTGAGAAGGAGACAAAGGCGCTATCACTGGC
CCGGGCGCTTGAGGAGGCCATGGAGCAGAAGGCAGAGCTGGAGCGGCTCAACAAGCAGTTCCGCACGGAG
ATGGAGGACCTCATGAGCTCCAAGGATGACGTGGGCAAGAGTGTCCACGAGCTGGAGAAGTCCAAGCGGG
CCTTGGAGCAGCAGGTGGAGGAGATGAAGACCCAGCTGGAGGAGCTGGAGGATGAGCTGCAGGCCACGGA
GGATGCCAAGCTCCGCCTGGAGGTGAACCTGCAGGCCATGAAGGCCCAGTTTGAGCGGGATCTGCAGGGC
CGGGATGAACAGAGCGAGGAGAAGAAGAAGCAGCTGGTCAGACAGGTGCGGGAGATGGAGGCGGAGCTGG
AGGATGAGAGGAAGCAGCGCTCCATGGCCATGGCCGCACGCAAGAAACTGGAGATGGATCTGAAGGACCT
GGAGGCACACATTGACACAGCCAATAAGAACCGGGAAGAGGCCATCAAACAGCTGCGGAAGCTTCAGGCC
CAGATGAAGGACTGCATGCGGGAGCTGGACGACACGCGCGCCTCCCGGGAGGAGATCCTGGCGCAGGCCA
AGGAGAATGAGAAGAAGCTGAAGAGCATGGAGGCCGAGATGATTCAGCTGCAGGAGGAACTGGCAGCTGC
TGAGCGTGCTAAGCGTCAGGCCCAACAGGAACGGGACGAGCTGGCTGATGAGATCGCCAACAGCAGTGGC
AAAGGGGCCCTAGCATTAGAGGAGAAGCGGCGACTGGAGGCCCGCATTGCCCTGCTGGAGGAGGAGCTGG
AGGAGGAACAGGGCAACACGGAGCTGATCAACGATCGGCTGAAGAAGGCCAACCTGCAGATCGACCAAAT
AAACACCGACCTGAACCTGGAACGCAGCCACGCACAGAAGAATGAGAATGCGCGACAGCAGCTGGAACGC
CAGAACAAGGAGCTCAAGGCCAAGCTGCAGGAAATGGAGAGTGCTGTCAAGTCCAAATACAAGGCCTCCA
TCGCGGCCTTGGAGGCCAAAATTGCACAGCTGGAGGAACAGCTGGACAACGAGACCAAGGAGCGCCAGGC
AGCCTCCAAGCAGGTGCGCCGGACGGAGAAGAAGCTGAAGGACGTGCTGCTGCAGGTGGAGGACGAGCGG
AGGAACGCGGAACAGTTCAAGGACCAGGCTGACAAGGCGTCCACCCGCCTGAAGCAGCTTAAACGGCAGC
TAGAGGAGGCTGAAGAGGAGGCCCAGCGGGCCAATGCCTCACGCCGGAAGCTGCAGCGTGAGCTGGAAGA
TGCCACAGAGACCGCTGATGCTATGAACCGCGAGGTCAGCTCCCTGAAGAACAAACTGAGGCGTGGGGAC
CTGCCATTTGTCGTGACTCGCCGAATTGTTCGGAAAGGCACTGGCGACTGCTCAGACGAGGAGGTCGACG
GTAAAGCAGATGGGGCCGATGCCAAGGCAGCTGAAGGCGGAAGCGGCGGGAGCGCAGGGGATCCACCGGT
CGCCACCATGAGTGCGATTAAGCCAGACATGAAGATCAAACTCCGTATGGAAGGCAACGTAAACGGGCAC
CACTTTGTGATCGACGGAGATGGTACAGGCAAGCCTTTTGAGGGAAAACAGAGTATGGATCTTGAAGTCA
AAGAGGGCGGACCTCTGCCTTTTGCCTTTGATATCCTGACCACTGCATTCTCCTACGGCAACAGGGTATT
CGCCAAATATCCAGACAACATACAAGACTATTTTAAGCAGTCGTTTCCTAAGGGGTATTCGTGGGAACGA
AGCTTGACTTTCGAAGACGGGGGCATTTGCAACGCCAGAAACGACATAACAATGGAAGGGGACACTTTCT
ATAATAAAGTTCGATTTTATGGTACCAACTTTCCCGCCAATGGTCCAGTTATGCAGAAGAAGACGCTGAA
ATGGGAGCCCTCCACTGAGAAAATGTATGTGCGTGATGGAGTGCTGACGGGTGATGTAGAGATGGCTTTG
TTGCTTGAAGGAAATGCCCATTACCGATGTGACTCCAGAACTACTTACAAAGCTAAGGAGAAGGGTGTCA
AGTTACCAGGCGCCCACTTTGTGGACCACTGCATTGAGATTTTAAGCCATGACAAAGATTACAACAAGGT
TAAGCTGTATGAGCATGCTGTTGCTCATTCTGGATTGCCTGACAATGCCAGACGATAAGCGGCCGCGACT
CTAGATCATAATCAGC
