>Addgene plasmid #57535 | mGeos2-VESS-MyosinIIA-N-14 | addgene partial sequence | sequence record 159998 | AllEos-R 5'-GTACCATCTCCGTCGATCAC-3'
CCTTCCATACGGAGTTTGATCTTCATGTCTGGCTTAATCGCACTCATGGTGGCGACCGGTGGATCCCCTG
CGCTCCCGCCGCTTCCGCCTTCAGCTGCCTTGGCATCGGCCCCATCTGCTTTACCGTCGACCTCCTCGTC
TGAGCAGTCGCCAGTGCCTTTCCGAACAATTCGGCGAGTCACGACAAATGGCAGGTCCCCACGCCTCAGT
TTGTTCTTCAGGGAGCTGACCTCGCGGTTCATAGCATCAGCGGTCTCTGTGGCATCTTCCAGCTCACGCT
GCAGCTTCCGGCGTGAGGCATTGGCCCGCTGGGCCTCCTCTTCAGCCTCCTCTAGCTGCCGTTTAAGCTG
CTTCAGGCGGGTGGACGCCTTGTCAGCCTGGTCCTTGAACTGTTCCGCGTTCCTCCGCTCGTCCTCCACC
TGCAGCAGCACGTCCTTCAGCTTCTTCTCCGTCCGGCGCACCTGCTTGGAGGCTGCCTGGCGCTCCTTGG
TCTCGTTGTCCAGCTGTTCCTCCAGCTGTGCAATTTTGGCCTCCAAGGCCGCGATGGAGGCCTTGTATTT
GGACTTGACAGCACTCTCCATTTCCTGCAGCTTGGCCTTGAGCTCCTTGTTCTGGCGTTCCAGCTGCTGT
CGCGCATTCTCATTCTTCTGTGCGTGGCTGCGTTCCAGGTTCAGGTCGGTGTTTATTTGGTCGATCTGCA
GGTTGGCCTTCTTCAGCCGATCGTTGATCAGCTCCGTGTTGCCCTGTTCCTCCTCCAGCTCCTCCTCCAG
CAGGGCAATGCGGGCCTCCAGTCGCCGCTTCTCCTCTAATGCTAGGGCC
