[The description below was written by a language model from this plasmid's Addgene catalogue record.]
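Description:
mGeos2-VESS-MyosinIIA-N-14 is a mammalian expression plasmid built on the mGeos2-VESS-N1 backbone (about 4.75 kb without the insert). It encodes mouse myosin IIA fused to the fluorescent protein mGeos2-VESS. The plasmid is maintained at high copy number in E. coli under kanamycin selection. It also carries a neomycin resistance marker, so transfected mammalian cells can be selected with G418. The origins of replication and other backbone elements are not itemised, because no feature table accompanies the entry. The listed 3′ sequencing primer suggests that an SV40 polyadenylation signal lies downstream of the expression cassette.

Expression is driven by the CMV promoter, a strong constitutive promoter in most mammalian cell lines. The myosin IIA coding sequence sits upstream of the fluorescent protein, so the mGeos2-VESS tag is at the C terminus of the fusion, as expected for an N1-style vector. The "14" in the name may refer to the linker between the two parts, but the record does not say so, and the cloning method is listed as unknown. The record gives paired spectral values, with excitation at 503 and 569 nm and emission at 514 and 581 nm. These indicate that the tag has a green and a red-shifted state, which is the behaviour of a photoconvertible fluorescent protein.

The stated purpose is cytoskeletal localisation. The fusion labels structures containing non-muscle myosin IIA, such as actomyosin filaments, for fluorescence imaging in mammalian cells. The two spectral states could also support photoconversion-based tracking or related imaging methods, although the record names no specific application.
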