Addgene plasmid #57535: mGeos2-VESS-MyosinIIA-N-14
Purpose: Localization: Cytoskeleton, Excitation: 503 / 569, Emission: 514 / 581
Depositing lab: Michael Davidson. Depositing organization: Florida State University, Tallahassee.
Backbone
  Vector backbone: mGeos2-VESS-N1
  Backbone size w/o insert (bp): 4750
  Vector type: Mammalian Expression
  Selectable markers: Neomycin (select with G418)
Growth in bacteria
  Bacterial resistance: Kanamycin, 50 μg/mL
  Growth temperature: 37°C
  Growth strain: DH5alpha
  Copy number: High Copy
Gene/Insert
  Gene/Insert name: MyosinIIA (alt name: AJ312390)
  Species: M. musculus (mouse)
  Promoter: CMV
  Tag / fusion protein: mGeos2-VESS (C terminal on backbone)
  Cloning method: Unknown
  Sequencing primers: 5′ CMV-F; 3′ SV40pA-R
Terms and licenses: Academic/Nonprofit Terms; Industry Terms
Depositor comments: . Excitation = 503 / 569; Emission = 514 / 581
How to cite: mGeos2-VESS-MyosinIIA-N-14 was a gift from Michael Davidson (Addgene plasmid # 57535 ; http://n2t.net/addgene:57535 ; RRID:Addgene_57535)
